>Addgene plasmid #16514 | pHR TCF4 | addgene partial sequence | sequence record 23133 | 16514 with CMV-F
GCTTTAGCAGAGCTCTCTGGCTACTAGAGAACCCACTGCTTACTGGCTTATCGAAATTAATACGACTCAC
TATAGGGAGACCCAAGCTTGCTTGTTCTTTTTGCAGAAGCTCAGAATAAACGCTCAACTTTGGCAGATCT
GATCTAGAACTAGTGCCGCCATGGAGCAGAAGCTGATCAGCGAGGAGGACCTGCAGCCCGGGGATCCGAG
CTCGAATTCCACCATGCCGCAGCTGAACGGCGGTGGAGGGGATGACCTAGGCGCCAACGACGAACTGATT
TCCTTCAAAGACGAGGGCGAACGGGAGGAGAAGAGCTCCGAAAACTCCTCGGCAGAGAGGGATTTAGCTG
ATGTCAAATCGTCTCTAGTCAATGAATCAGAAACGAATCAAAACAGCTCCTCCGATTCCGAGGCGGAAAG
ACGGCCTCCGCCTCGCTCCGAAAGTTTCCGAGACAAATCCCGGGAAAGTTTGGAAGAAGCGGCCAAGAGG
CAAGATGGAGGGCTCTTTAAGGGGCCACCGTATCCCGGCTACCCCTTCATCATGATCCCCGACCTGACGA
GCCCCTACCTCCCCAACGGATCGCTCTCGCCCACCGCCCGAACCTATCTCCAGATGAAATGGCCACTGCT
TG
