>Addgene plasmid #16514 | pHR TCF4 | addgene partial sequence | sequence record 36616 | hTCF4-F 5'-cgtagaccccaaaacaggaa-3'
NGCCCTCGATTATCCCCGTATTACCCACTATCGCCTGGCACCGTAGGACAAATCCCCCATCCGCTAGGAT
GGTTAGTACCACAGCAAGGTCAACCAGTGTACCCAATCACGACAGGAGGATTCAGACACCCCTACCCCAC
AGCTCTGACCGTCAATGCTTCCATGTCCAGGTTCCCTCCCCATATGGTCCCACCACATCATACGCTACAC
ACGACGGGCATTCCGCATCCGGCCATAGTCACACCAACAGTCAAACAGGAATCGTCCCAGAGTGATGTCG
GCTCACTCCATAGTTCAAAGCATCAGGACTCCAAAAAGGAAGAAGAAAAGAAGAAGCCCCACATAAAGAA
ACCTCTTAATGCATTCATGTTGTATATGAAGGAAATGAGAGCAAAGGTCGTAGCTGAGTGCACGTTGAAA
GAAAGCGCGGCCATCAACCAGATCCTTGGGCGGAGGTGGCATGCACTGTCCAGAGAAGAGCAAGCGAAAT
ACTACGAGCTGGCCCGGAAGGAGCGACAGCTTCATATGCAACTGTACCCCGGCTGGTCCGCGCGGGATAA
CTATGGAAAGAAGAAGAAGAGGAAAAGGGACAAGCAGCCGGGAGAGACCAATGAACACAGCGAATGTTTC
CTAAATCCTTGCCTTTCACTTCCTCCGATTACAGACCTGAGCGCTCCTAAGAAATGCCGAGCGCGCTTTG
GCCTTGATCAACAGAATAACTGGTGCGGCCCTTGCAGGAGAAAAAAAAAGTGCGTTCGCTACATACAAGG
TGAAGGCAGCTGCCTCAGCCCACCCTCTTCAGATGGAAGCTTACTAGATTCGCCTCCCCCCTCCCCGAAC
CTGCTAGGCTCCCCTCCCCGAGACGCCAAGTCACAGACTGAGCAGACCCAGCCTCTGTCGCTGTCCCTGA
AGCCCGACCCCCTGGCCCACCTGTCCATGATGCTCCGCACCGCC
