>Addgene plasmid #16514 | pHR TCF4 | addgene partial sequence | sequence record 36617 | SV40-pA-R
TAAGCTGCATAACAGGTTAACAACAACAATTGCATTCATTTTATGTTTCAGGTTCAGGGGGAGGTGTGGG
AGGTTTTTTAAAGCAAGTAAAACCTCTACAAATGTGGTATGGCTGATTATGATCTCTAGTCAAGGCACTA
TACATCAAATATTTTTCCATAATTTTCTTGTATAGCAGTGCAGCTTTTTCCTTTGTGGTGTAAATAGCAA
AGCAAGCAAGAGTTCTATTACTAAACACAGCATGACTCAAAAAACTTAGCAATTCTGAAGGAAAGTCCTT
GGGGTCTTCTACCTTTCTCTTCTTTTTTGGAGGAGTAGAATGTTGAGAGTCAGCAGTAGCCTCATCATCA
CTAGATGGCATTTCTTCTGAGCAAAACAGGTTTTCCTCATTAAAGGCATTCCACCACTGCTCCCATTCAT
CAGTTCCATAGGTTGGAATCTAAAATACACAAACAATTAGAATCAGTAGTTTAACACATTATACACTTAA
AAATTTTATATTTACCTTAGAGCTTTAAATCTCTGTAGGTAGTTTGTCCAATTATGTCACACCACAGAAG
TAAGGTTCCTTCACAAAGATCCTCTAGCATTTAGGTGACACTATAGAATAGGGCCCTCTAGAGTCGACCT
GCAGGGGGGGGGGGGGGGGGGGGCNTT
