[The description below was written by a language model from this plasmid's Addgene catalogue record.]
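Description:
pHR TCF4 is a mammalian expression plasmid built on the pHR backbone (about 9.2 kb without insert) carrying a roughly 2.4 kb human TCF4 cDNA. The gene is TCF7L2 (also called TCF-4), the HMG-box transcription factor that partners with beta-catenin to drive Wnt-responsive transcription; it should not be confused with the unrelated bHLH gene whose official symbol is TCF4. The coding sequence carries an N-terminal Myc epitope tag, which allows the expressed protein to be detected or immunoprecipitated with anti-Myc antibodies. The insert was placed by restriction cloning, with both flanking sites preserved; the record refers to the map for their identities rather than naming them.

The plasmid is propagated in E. coli as a high-copy construct under kanamycin selection, and it carries a neomycin resistance marker so that transfected mammalian cells can be selected with G418, permitting stable as well as transient expression. The promoter is not explicitly stated. A CMV forward primer is listed for sequencing into the 5′ end of the insert, which suggests a CMV promoter lies upstream, but this is an inference. No feature table accompanies the entry, so the origin of replication, polyadenylation signal and other backbone elements cannot be described.

The depositor notes that this TCF4 contains a Q27R substitution not known to affect function. Other sequence differences may also be present, reportedly without consequence in standard assays of Tcf4 activity. The associated work concerns constitutive transcriptional activation by a beta-catenin–Tcf complex in APC-deficient colon carcinoma cells, so the construct suits studies of Tcf4-dependent transcription and Wnt/beta-catenin signalling.
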