Addgene plasmid #16514: pHR TCF4
Depositing lab: Bert Vogelstein. Depositing organization: Johns Hopkins University and School of Medicine. Publication: Constitutive transcriptional activation by a beta-catenin-Tcf complex in APC-/- colon carcinoma. Korinek V, Barker N, Morin PJ, van Wichen D, de Weger R, Kinzler KW, Vogelstein B, Clevers H. Science. 1997 Mar 21. 275(5307):1784-7. 10.1126/science.275.5307.1784 PubMed 9065401.
Backbone
  Vector backbone: pHR
  Backbone size w/o insert (bp): 9200
  Vector type: Mammalian Expression
  Selectable markers: Neomycin (select with G418)
Growth in bacteria
  Bacterial resistance: Kanamycin, 50 μg/mL
  Growth temperature: 37°C
  Growth strain: DH5alpha
  Copy number: High Copy
Gene/Insert
  Gene/Insert name: TCF4
  Species: H. sapiens (human)
  Insert size (bp): 2400
  Entrez Gene: TCF7L2 (a.k.a. TCF-4, TCF4)
  Tag / fusion protein: Myc (N terminal on insert)
  Cloning method: Restriction Enzyme; 5′ cloning site See map (not destroyed); 3′ cloning site See map (not destroyed)
  Sequencing primers: 5′ CMV-F
Terms and licenses: Academic/Nonprofit Terms; Industry Terms: Not Available to Industry
Depositor comments: The TCF4 in this construct has a Q27R mutation. It is not known to affect the function. According to the depositing scientist, other mutations may be present but they have no functional consequences on standard assays for Tcf4 activity.
How to cite: pHR TCF4 was a gift from Bert Vogelstein (Addgene plasmid # 16514 ; http://n2t.net/addgene:16514 ; RRID:Addgene_16514)
